>Addgene plasmid #70804 | pFOSGE_COF1B05 | depositor partial sequence | sequence record 126746 | insert
ATGTCTTCAACCCCAGCAGCGGGCAGTGCCGCCGAGGTGGCCACCTCCAGTGCCACCTCAAATGCGCCCA
GTGCACCCAGCACAACGGCCAGCAACGTGAGCAATACCAGCCAGCCGACGACTGCCGGAACTCCGCAGGC
ACGTGGCGGCAGGGGCAGCAACGCCAACGGTGGTGCCTCCGGGAGCAATGCCGGTGGCGGAGATGAGCCG
CGAAAGGAAGCCAAAACAACGCCCAGGATATCCAGGGCGCTGGGCACCTCGGCCAAGCGCATACAGAAGG
AGCTGGCTGAGATCACACTGGACCCACCGCCCAACTGCAGTGCCGGGCCCAAGGGCGACAACCTGTACGA
GTGGGTATCCACCATACTGGGACCACCCGGATCCGTCTACGAGGGCGGCGTCTTCTTCCTCGACATACAC
TTCTCGCCGGAGTATCCCTTCAAGCCACCCAAAGTCACGTTCCGCACGCGCATCTATCACTGCAACATCA
ACAGCCAGGGCGTCATTTGCCTGGACATACTCAAGGACAACTGGTCGCCGGCGCTGACCATATCAAAGGT
CTTGCTGTCAATTTGCTCCCTGCTCACAGACTGTAATCCAGCCGATCCGCTGGTGGGCAGCATTGCCACG
CAATATTTGCAGAATCGTGAGGAGCACGATCGAATTGCGCGTCTCTGGACAAAAAGGTACGCAACA
