>Addgene plasmid #70804 | pFOSGE_COF1B05 | addgene partial sequence | sequence record 130742 | M13-F20 5'-TGTAAAACGACGGCCAGT-3'
ATTTTATTTTGACTGATAGTGACCTGTTCGTTGCAACAAATTGATGAGCAATGCTTTTTTATAATGCCAA
CTTTGTACAAAAAAGCAGGCTTCATGTCTTCAACCCCAGCAGCGGGCAGTGCCGCCGAGGTGGCCACCTC
CAGTGCCACCTCAAATGCGCCCAGTGCACCCAGCACAACGGCCAGCAACGTGAGCAATACCAGCCAGCCG
ACGACTGCCGGAACTCCGCAGGCACGTGGCGGCAGGGGCAGCAACGCCAACGGTGGTGCCTCCGGGAGCA
ATGCCGGTGGCGGAGATGAGCCGCGAAAGGAAGCCAAAACAACGCCCAGGATATCCAGGGCGCTGGGCAC
CTCGGCCAAGCGCATACAGAAGGAGCTGGCTGAGATCACACTGGACCCACCGCCCAACTGCAGTGCCGGG
CCCAAGGGCGACAACCTGTACGAGTGGGTATCCACCATACTGGGACCACCCGGATCCGTCTACGAGGGCG
GCGTCTTCTTCCTCGACATACACTTCTCGCCGGAGTATCCCTTCAAGCCACCCAAAGTCACGTTCCGCAC
GCGCATCTATCACTGCAACATCAACAGCCAGGGCGTCATTTGCCTGGACATACTCAAGGACAACTGGTCG
CCGGCGCTGACCATATCAAAGGTCTTGCTGTCAATTTGCTCCCTGCTCACAGACTGTAATCCAGCCGATC
CGCTGGTGGGCAGCATTGCCACGCAATATTTGCAGAATCGTGAGGAGCACGATCGAATTGCGCGTCTCTG
GACAAAAAGGTACGCAACAGACCCAGCTTTCTTGTACAAAGTTGGCATTATAAGAAAGCATTGCTTATCA
ATTT
