[The description below was written by a language model from this plasmid's Addgene catalogue record.]
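Description:
pFOSGE_COF1B05 is a Gateway entry clone built on the commercial pDONR221 donor backbone and carrying the Drosophila melanogaster gene UbcD2 (also annotated as CG6720) as a 696 bp insert. The insert was introduced by Gateway recombination cloning, which in a pDONR-type vector normally replaces the donor cassette with the gene of interest and leaves it flanked by attL recombination sites. No feature table accompanies the record, so the exact site configuration, the presence or absence of a stop codon, and any added tags are not stated. The plasmid is maintained in standard E. coli cloning strains as a high-copy plasmid under kanamycin selection, and M13 forward and reverse priming sites on either side of the insert allow its sequence to be verified.

As an entry clone, the construct is not an expression vector: the record lists no promoter driving UbcD2, and pDONR221-derived clones are generally intended as shuttle intermediates. Its role is to serve as the source of the UbcD2 coding sequence for LR recombination into destination vectors, which supply the promoter, fusion partners or tags needed for a particular assay. The plasmid's naming and associated publication indicate that it belongs to a collection of fly clones assembled for a systematic study of transcriptional regulators and their context-dependent regulatory functions. The record does not specify which destination vectors or assays this particular clone was used with.
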