Addgene plasmid #70804: pFOSGE_COF1B05
Purpose: Gateway entry clone
Depositing lab: Alexander Stark. Depositing organization: Research Institute of Molecular Pathology (IMP). Publication: Transcriptional regulators form diverse groups with context-dependent regulatory functions. Stampfel G, Kazmar T, Frank O, Wienerroither S, Reiter F, Stark A. Nature. 2015 Nov 9. doi: 10.1038/nature15545. PubMed 26550828.
Backbone
  Vector backbone: pDONR221
  Backbone manufacturer: Invitrogen
  Backbone size w/o insert (bp): 4762
  Vector type: Gateway entry vector
Growth in bacteria
  Bacterial resistance: Kanamycin, 50 μg/mL
  Growth temperature: 37°C
  Growth strain: DH5alpha
  Copy number: High Copy
Gene/Insert
  Gene/Insert name: UbcD2 (alt names: FBgn0015320; CG6720, FBtr0080115)
  Species: D. melanogaster (fly)
  Insert size (bp): 696
  Cloning method: Gateway Cloning
  Sequencing primers: 5′ M13-F20; 3′ M13R
Terms and licenses: Academic/Nonprofit Terms; Industry Terms: Not Available to Industry
How to cite: pFOSGE_COF1B05 was a gift from Alexander Stark (Addgene plasmid # 70804 ; http://n2t.net/addgene:70804 ; RRID:Addgene_70804)
